>Addgene plasmid #223480 | pEY133 | addgene full sequence | sequence record 441655 | Addgene NGS Result
TCACACAGGAAACAGCTATGACCATGATTACGCCAAGCTGTAAGTTTAAACATGATCTTACTAACTAACT
ATTCTCATTTAAATTTTCAGAGCTTAAAAATGGCTGAAATCACTCACAACGATGGATACGCTAACAACTT
GGAAATGAAATAAGCTTGCATGCCTGCAGTTTTCACACCTTGAAGAGCGGCAGCCGACGTTGTAACGATT
GTTTGTAGGCTGAAAATATGTTCACAAGAAGTGCGAAGCTTTATTCTAAAATTGTTTATTTTGTTTACAT
GCCATATTTTTTTGAAAGCTTTTCCGATCAAACATAACTCGGCGCACATTAAAAATTAATCAAATTGAAT
TTACTAGTATCTACGTATGTATTTGCAAATACTTGGAAGACTACACACGTCAAACACACACCTGGTTGCA
ACATTACTTAATTTTTTCAGTTTTTCAGTTTATGACTTCCAGCCCGGGATTGGCCAAAGGACCCAAAGGT
ATGTTTCGAATGATACTAACATAACATAGAACATTTTCAGGAGGACCCTTGGAGGGTACCGGTTTTCCCA
GTCACGACGCGTGGTACCGAGCTCAGAAAAAATGACCGCTCCAAAGAAGAAACGCAAAGTACCGAGCTCA
GAAAAAATGACGGCACCTAAAAAGAAACGCAAAGTACCGGTCGCCGAGAAGACAGCCCCAAAAAAGAAGC
GTAAAGTTCCACGCGTCATGGGAGTAAGTTTAAACAGTTCGGTACTAACTAACCATACATATTTAAATTT
TCAGCGCGCTGTCTCCAAGGGAGAGGAGCTCATCAAGGAGAACATGCACACCAAGCTCTACATGGAGGGA
ACCGTCAACAACCACCACTTCAAGTGCACCCACGAAGGGGAGGGCAAGCCCTACGAGGGCACCCAGACCA
ACAGGATTAAGGTGGTGGAGGGAGGCCCCCTGCCGTTCGCATTCGACATCCTGGCCACCTGCTTTATGTA
CGGGAGCAAGACCTTCATCAACCACACCCAAGGAATCCCAGACTTCTTCAAGCAATCCTTCGTAAGTTTA
AACATGATTTTACTAACTAACTAATCTGATTTAAATTTTCAGCCTGAGGGCTTCACATGGGAGAGAGTCA
CCACATACGAAGACGGGGGCGTGCTTACCGTTACCCAGGACACCAGCCTCCAGGACGGCTGCTTGATCTA
CAACGTCAAGCTCAGAGGGGTGAACTTCCCATCCAACGGCCCTGTGATGCAGAAGAAAACACTCGGCTGG
GAGGCCAGTACCGAGACCCTGTACCCCGCTGACGGCGGCCTGGAAGGCAGATGCGACATGGCCCTGAAGC
TCGTGGGCGGGGGCCACCTGCACTGCAACCTGAAGACCACATACAGATCCAAGAAACCCGCTAAGAACCT
CAAGATGCCAGGAGTAAGTTTAAACATATATATACTAACTAACCCTGATTATTTAAATTTTCAGGTCTAC
TTTGTGGACCGCAGACTGGAAAGAATCAAGGAGGCCGACAATGAGACCTACGTCGAGCAGCACGAGGTGG
CTGTGGCCAGATACTGCGACCTCCCTAGCAAACTGGGGCACAAACTTAATGGCATGGACGAGCTGTACAA
GTAAGCGCCGGTCGCTACCATTACCAACTTGTCTGGTGTCAAAAATAATAGGGGCCGCTGTCATCAGAGT
AAGTTTAAACTGAGTTCTACTAACTAACGAGTAATATTTAAATTTTCAGCATCTCGCGCCCGTGCCTCTG
ACTTCTAAGTCCAATTACTCTTCAACATCCCTACATGCTCTTTCTCCCTGTGCTCCCACCCCCTATTTTT
GTTATTATCAAAAAACTTCTCTTAATTTCTTTGTTTTTTAGCTTCTTTTAAGTCACCTCTAACAATGAAA
TTGTGTAGATTCAAAAATAGAATTAATTCGTAATAAAAAGTCGAAAAAAATTGTGCTCCCTCCCCCCATT
AATAATAATTCTATCCCAAAATCTACACAATGTTCTGTGTACACTTCTTATGTTTTTTACTTCTGATAAA
TTTTTTTGAAACATCATAGAAAAAACCGCACACAAAATACCTTATCATATGTTACGTTTCAGTTTATGAC
CGCAATTTTTATTTCTTCGCACGTCTGGGCCTCTCATGACGTCAAATCATGCTCATCGTGAAAAAGTTTT
GGAGTATTTTTGGAATTTTTCAATCAAGTGAAAGTTTATGAAATTAATTTTCCTGCTTTTGCTTTTTGGG
GTTTCCCCTATTGTTTGTCAAGATTTCGAGGACGGCGTTTTTCTTGCTAAAATCACAAGTATTGATGAGC
ACGATGCAAGAAAGATCGGAAGAAGGTTTGGGTTTGAGGCTCAGTGGAAGGTGAGTAGAAGTTGATAATT
TGAAAGTGGAGTAGTGTCTATGGGGTTTTTGCCTTAAATGACAGAATACATTCCCAATATACCAAACATA
ACTGTTTCCTACTAGTCGGCCGTACGGGCCCTTTCGTCTCGCGCGTTTCGGTGATGACGGTGAAAACCTC
TGACACATGCAGCTCCCGGAGACGGTCACAGCTTGTCTGTAAGCGGATGCCGGGAGCAGACAAGCCCGTC
AGGGCGCGTCAGCGGGTGTTGGCGGGTGTCGGGGCTGGCTTAACTATGCGGCATCAGAGCAGATTGTACT
GAGAGTGCACCATATGCGGTGTGAAATACCGCACAGATGCGTAAGGAGAAAATACCGCATCAGGCGGCCT
TAAGGGCCTCGTGATACGCCTATTTTTATAGGTTAATGTCATGATAATAATGGTTTCTTAGACGTCAGGT
GGCACTTTTCGGGGAAATGTGCGCGGAACCCCTATTTGTTTATTTTTCTAAATACATTCAAATATGTATC
CGCTCATGAGACAATAACCCTGATAAATGCTTCAATAATATTGAAAAAGGAAGAGTATGAGTATTCAACA
TTTCCGTGTCGCCCTTATTCCCTTTTTTGCGGCATTTTGCCTTCCTGTTTTTGCTCACCCAGAAACGCTG
GTGAAAGTAAAAGATGCTGAAGATCAGTTGGGTGCACGAGTGGGTTACATCGAACTGGATCTCAACAGCG
GTAAGATCCTTGAGAGTTTTCGCCCCGAAGAACGTTTTCCAATGATGAGCACTTTTAAAGTTCTGCTATG
TGGCGCGGTATTATCCCGTATTGACGCCGGGCAAGAGCAACTCGGTCGCCGCATACACTATTCTCAGAAT
GACTTGGTTGAGTACTCACCAGTCACAGAAAAGCATCTTACGGATGGCATGACAGTAAGAGAATTATGCA
GTGCTGCCATAACCATGAGTGATAACACTGCGGCCAACTTACTTCTGACAACGATCGGAGGACCGAAGGA
GCTAACCGCTTTTTTGCACAACATGGGGGATCATGTAACTCGCCTTGATCGTTGGGAACCGGAGCTGAAT
GAAGCCATACCAAACGACGAGCGTGACACCACGATGCCTGTAGCAATGGCAACAACGTTGCGCAAACTAT
TAACTGGCGAACTACTTACTCTAGCTTCCCGGCAACAATTAATAGACTGGATGGAGGCGGATAAAGTTGC
AGGACCACTTCTGCGCTCGGCCCTTCCGGCTGGCTGGTTTATTGCTGATAAATCTGGAGCCGGTGAGCGT
GGGTCTCGCGGTATCATTGCAGCACTGGGGCCAGATGGTAAGCCCTCCCGTATCGTAGTTATCTACACGA
CGGGGAGTCAGGCAACTATGGATGAACGAAATAGACAGATCGCTGAGATAGGTGCCTCACTGATTAAGCA
TTGGTAACTGTCAGACCAAGTTTACTCATATATACTTTAGATTGATTTAAAACTTCATTTTTAATTTAAA
AGGATCTAGGTGAAGATCCTTTTTGATAATCTCATGACCAAAATCCCTTAACGTGAGTTTTCGTTCCACT
GAGCGTCAGACCCCGTAGAAAAGATCAAAGGATCTTCTTGAGATCCTTTTTTTCTGCGCGTAATCTGCTG
CTTGCAAACAAAAAAACCACCGCTACCAGCGGTGGTTTGTTTGCCGGATCAAGAGCTACCAACTCTTTTT
CCGAAGGTAACTGGCTTCAGCAGAGCGCAGATACCAAATACTGTTCTTCTAGTGTAGCCGTAGTTAGGCC
ACCACTTCAAGAACTCTGTAGCACCGCCTACATACCTCGCTCTGCTAATCCTGTTACCAGTGGCTGCTGC
CAGTGGCGATAAGTCGTGTCTTACCGGGTTGGACTCAAGACGATAGTTACCGGATAAGGCGCAGCGGTCG
GGCTGAACGGGGGGTTCGTGCACACAGCCCAGCTTGGAGCGAACGACCTACACCGAACTGAGATACCTAC
AGCGTGAGCTATGAGAAAGCGCCACGCTTCCCGAAGGGAGAAAGGCGGACAGGTATCCGGTAAGCGGCAG
GGTCGGAACAGGAGAGCGCACGAGGGAGCTTCCAGGGGGAAACGCCTGGTATCTTTATAGTCCTGTCGGG
TTTCGCCACCTCTGACTTGAGCGTCGATTTTTGTGATGCTCGTCAGGGGGGCGGAGCCTATGGAAAAACG
CCAGCAACGCGGCCTTTTTACGGTTCCTGGCCTTTTGCTGGCCTTTTGCTCACATGTTCTTTCCTGCGTT
ATCCCCTGATTCTGTGGATAACCGTATTACCGCCTTTGAGTGAGCTGATACCGCTCGCCGCAGCCGAACG
ACCGAGCGCAGCGAGTCAGTGAGCGATGAAGCGGAAGAGCGCCCAATACGCAAACCGCCTCTCCCCGCGC
GTTGGCCGATTCATTAATGCAGCTGGCACGACAGGTTTCCCGACTGGAAAGCGGGCAGTGAGCGCAACGC
AATTAATGTGAGTTAGCTCACTCATTAGGCACCCCAGGCTTTACACTTTATGCTTCCGGCTCGTATGTTG
TGTGGAATTGTGAGCGGATAACAATT
Features (pLannotate 1.2.2; 14 found; start..end, strand, type, name):
    152..169     -  misc_feature   MCS (fragment): pUC18/19 multiple cloning site
    551..569     -  CDS            lacZα (fragment): LacZα fragment of β-galactosidase; lacZ fragment
    724..774     +  CDS            mEGFP (fragment): monomeric enhanced GFP, optimized with synthetic introns for expression in C. elegans
    781..1611    +  CDS            mNeptune2.5: mNeptune2.5 is a basic (constitutively fluorescent) red fluorescent protein published in 2014, derived from Entacmaea quadricolor. It is reported to be a rapidly-maturing monomer with moderate acid sensitivity.
   2208..2360    +  CDS            aex-5 (fragment): AEX5_CAEEL - Also known as kpc-3 From Caenorhabditis elegans.
   2488..2523    +  CDS            rop (fragment): Rop protein, which maintains plasmids at low copy number; rop
   2625..2724    +  misc_feature   bom (fragment): basis of mobility region from pBR322
   2822..2926    +  promoter       AmpR promoter: bla
   2927..3787    +  CDS            AmpR: β-lactamase; bla; confers resistance to ampicillin, carbenicillin, and related antibiotics
   3958..4546    +  rep_origin     ori: high-copy-number ColE1/pMB1/pBR322/pUC origin of replication
   4729..4821    +  CDS            lacI (fragment): lac repressor; lacI; The lac repressor binds to the lac operator to inhibit transcription in E. coli. This inhibition can be relieved by adding lactose or isopropyl-β-D-thiogalactopyranoside (IPTG).
   4834..4855    +  protein_bind   CAP binding site: CAP binding activates transcription in the presence of cAMP. E. coli catabolite activator protein
   4870..4900    +  promoter       lac promoter: promoter for the E. coli lac operon
   4908..4924    +  protein_bind   lac operator: The lac repressor binds to the lac operator to inhibit transcription in E. coli. This inhibition can be relieved by adding lactose or isopropyl-β-D-thiogalactopyranoside (IPTG). lac repressor encoded by lacI
