[The description below was written by a language model from this plasmid's Addgene catalogue record and pLannotate feature annotations shown in this document.]
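Description:
pEY133 is a C. elegans expression plasmid built on the pPD95.62 backbone, one of the promoterless reporter vectors commonly used for making worm transcriptional fusions. In E. coli it is maintained through a high-copy ColE1/pUC-type origin and selected with ampicillin via the bla (AmpR) gene and its own promoter. Remnants of the pUC lineage are also annotated, including the lac promoter, lac operator and CAP binding site, short lacZα and lacI fragments, a piece of the pUC multiple cloning site, and fragments of rop and bom. None of these plays a role in the worm.

The payload is a reporter in which srz-45 regulatory sequence from C. elegans, inserted by Gibson assembly, drives mNeptune2.5, a monomeric far-red fluorescent protein derived from Entacmaea quadricolor. The feature table does not annotate the srz-45 sequence itself, so its extent and boundaries are not stated, although the unannotated stretch upstream of the fluorophore is the likely location. The record describes expression as nuclear, but no nuclear localisation signal is annotated. The short segment immediately preceding mNeptune2.5, called as a fragment of worm-optimised mEGFP, probably reflects leader sequence retained from the parental GFP vector. Downstream, a region matching part of aex-5 is annotated, and no 3′ UTR is explicitly identified.

The plasmid belongs to the NeuroPAL reporter set, in which combinations of neuron-type-specific promoters driving spectrally distinct fluorophores give each neuron a reproducible colour code for whole-brain identification. The specific neurons labelled by the srz-45 reporter are not listed in this record, which refers to the NeuroPAL publication for them.
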