Addgene plasmid #223480: pEY133
Purpose: srz-45 fluorescent neural reporter driving nuclear mNeptune2.5 expression (refer to NeuroPAL paper for expression)
Depositing lab: Oliver Hobert & Eviatar Yemini. Depositing organization: Columbia University. Publication: NeuroPAL: A Multicolor Atlas for Whole-Brain Neuronal Identification in C. elegans. Yemini E, Lin A, Nejatbakhsh A, Varol E, Sun R, Mena GE, Samuel ADT, Paninski L, Venkatachalam V, Hobert O. Cell. 2021 Jan 7;184(1):272-288.e11. doi: 10.1016/j.cell.2020.12.012. Epub 2020 Dec 29. PubMed 33378642.
Backbone
  Vector backbone: pPD95.62
  Vector type: Worm Expression
Growth in bacteria
  Bacterial resistance: Ampicillin, 100 μg/mL
  Growth temperature: 37°C
  Growth strain: DH5alpha
  Copy number: Unknown
Gene/Insert
  Gene/Insert name: srz-45
  Species: C. elegans (nematode)
  Entrez Gene: srz-45 (a.k.a. CELE_Y6G8.1)
  Cloning method: Gibson Cloning
Terms and licenses: Academic/Nonprofit Terms; Industry Terms: Not Available to Industry
How to cite: pEY133 was a gift from Oliver Hobert & Eviatar Yemini (Addgene plasmid # 223480 ; http://n2t.net/addgene:223480 ; RRID:Addgene_223480)
